>Addgene plasmid #127470 | pZF-BBB | addgene full sequence | sequence record 263300 | Addgene NGS Result
TTTGTTTAACTTTAAGAAGGAGATATACATATGGAACGTCCGTACGCTTGCCCGGTTGAATCTTGCGACC
GTCGTTTCTCTCGTAACTTCATCCTGCAGCGTCATATTAGAATTCATACTGGACAAAAACCATTCCAATG
TAGAATTTGTATGAGAAATTTCTCTGACCGTGCTAACCTGCGTCGTCACATCCGTACCCACACCGGTGAA
AAACCGTTCGCTTGCGACATCTGCGGTCGTAAATTCGCTCGTCACGACCAGCTGACCCGTCACACCAAAA
TCCACCTGCGTCAGTAAGATCCGGCTGCTAACAAAGCCCGAAAGGAAGCTGAGTTGGCTGCTGCCACCGC
TGAGCAATAACTAGCATAACCCCTTGGGGCCTCTAAACGGGTCTTGAGGGGTTTTTTGCTGAAAGGAGGA
ACTATATCCGGATTGGCGAATGGG
[124 nt withheld, positions 445-568]
C
[91 nt withheld, positions 570-660]
A
[49 nt withheld, positions 662-710]
CCTTTGACGTTGGAGTCCACGTTCTTT
[37 nt withheld, positions 738-774]
ACCCTATCTCGGTCTATTCTTTTGATTTATAAGGGATTTTGCCGATTTCGGCCTATTGGTTAAAAAATGA
GCTGATTTAACAAAAATTTAACGCGAATTTTAACAAAATATTAACGCTTACAATTTAGGTGGCACTTTTC
GGGGAAATGTGCGCGGAACCCCTATTTGTTTATTTTTCTAAATACATTCAAATATGTATCCGCTCATGAG
ACAATAACCCTGATAAATGCTTCAATAATATTGAAAAAGGAAGAGTATGAGTATTCAACATTTCCGTGTC
GCCCTTATTCCCTTTTTTGCGGCATTTTGCCTTCCTGTTTTTGCTCACCCAGAAACGCTGGTGAAAGTAA
AAGATGCTGAAGATCAGTTGGGTGCACGAGTGGGTTACATCGAACTGGATCTCAACAGCGGTAAGATCCT
TGAGAGTTTTCGCCCCGAAGAACGTTTTCCAATGATGAGCACTTTTAAAGTTCTGCTATGTGGCGCGGTA
TTATCCCGTATTGACGCCGGGCAAGAGCAACTCGGTCGCCGCATACACTATTCTCAGAATGACTTGGTTG
AGTACTCACCAGTCACAGAAAAGCATCTTACGGATGGCATGACAGTAAGAGAATTATGCAGTGCTGCCAT
AACCATGAGTGATAACACTGCGGCCAACTTACTTCTGACAACGATCGGAGGACCGAAGGAGCTAACCGCT
TTTTTGCACAACATGGGGGATCATGTAACTCGCCTTGATCGTTGGGAACCGGAGCTGAATGAAGCCATAC
CAAACGACGAGCGTGACACCACGATGCCTGCAGCAATGGCAACAACGTTGCGCAAACTATTAACTGGCGA
ACTACTTACTCTAGCTTCCCGGCAACAATTAATAGACTGGATGGAGGCGGATAAAGTTGCAGGACCACTT
CTGCGCTCGGCCCTTCCGGCTGGCTGGTTTATTGCTGATAAATCTGGAGCCGGTGAGCGTGGGTCTCGCG
GTATCATTGCAGCACTGGGGCCAGATGGTAAGCCCTCCCGTATCGTAGTTATCTACACGACGGGGAGTCA
GGCAACTATGGATGAACGAAATAGACAGATCGCTGAGATAGGTGCCTCACTGATTAAGCATTGGTAACTG
TCAGACCAAGTTTACTCATATATACTTTAGATTGATTTAAAACTTCATTTTTAATTTAAAAGGATCTAGG
TGAAGATCCTTTTTGATAATCTCATGACCAAAATCCCTTAACGTGAGTTTTCGTTCCACTGAGCGTCAGA
CCCCGTAGAAAAGATCAAAGGATCTTCTTGAGATCCTTTTTTTCTGCGCGTAATCTGCTGCTTGCAAACA
AAAAAACCACCGCTACCAGCGGTGGTTTGTTTGCCGGATCAAGAGCTACCAACTCTTTTTCCGAAGGTAA
CTGGCTTCAGCAGAGCGCAGATACCAAATACTGTCCTTCTAGTGTAGCCGTAGTTAGGCCACCACTTCAA
GAACTCTGTAGCACCGCCTACATACCTCGCTCTGCTAATCCTGTTACCAGTGGCTGCTGCCAGTGGCGAT
AAGTCGTGTCTTACCGGGTTGGACTCAAGACGATAGTTACCGGATAAGGCGCAGCGGTCGGGCTGAACGG
GGGGTTCGTGCACACAGCCCAGCTTGGAGCGAACGACCTACACCGAACTGAGATACCTACAGCGTGAGCT
ATGAGAAAGCGCCACGCTTCCCGAAGGGAGAAAGGCGGACAGGTATCCGGTAAGCGGCAGGGTCGGAACA
GGAGAGCGCACGAGGGAGCTTCCAGGGGGAAACGCCTGGTATCTTTATAGTCCTGTCGGGTTTCGCCACC
TCTGACTTGAGCGTCGATTTTTGTGATGCTCGTCAGGGGGGCGGAGCCTATGGAAAAACGCCAGCAACGC
GGCCTTTTTACGGTTCCTGGCCTTTTGCTGGCCTTTTGCTCACATGTTCTTTCCTGCGTTATCCCCTGAT
TCTGTGGATAACCGTATTACCGCCTTTGAGTGAGCTGATACCGCTCGCCGCAGCCGAACGACCGAGCGCA
GCGAGTCAGTGAGCGAGGAAGCGGAAGAGCGCCTGATGCGGTATTTTCTCCTTACGCATCTGTGCGGTAT
TTCACACCGCAATGGTGCACTCTCAGTACAATCTGCTCTGATGCCGCATAGTTAAGCCAGTATACACTCC
GCTATCGCTACGTGACTGGGTCATGGCTGCGCCCCGACACCCGCCAACACCCGCTGACGCGCCCTGACGG
GCTTGTCTGCTCCCGGCATCCGCTTACAGACAAGCTGTGACCGTCTCCGGGAGCTGCATGTGTCAGAGGT
TTTCACCGTCATCACCGAAACGCGCGAGGCAGCTGCGGTAAAGCTCATCAGCGTGGTCGTGAAGCGATTC
ACAGATGTCTGCCTGTTCATCCGCGTCCAGCTCGTTGAGTTTCTCCAGAAGCGTTAATGTCTGGCTTCTG
ATAAAGCGGGCCATGTTAAGGGCGGTTTTTTCCTGTTTGGTCACTGATGCCTCCGTGTAAGGGGGATTTC
TGTTCATGGGGGTAATGATACCGATGAAACGAGAGAGGATGCTCACGATACGGGTTACTGATGATGAACA
TGCCCGGTTACTGGAACGTTGTGAGGGTAAACAACTGGCGGTATGGATGCGGCGGGACCAGAGAAAAATC
ACTCAGGGTCAATGCCAGCGCTTCGTTAATACAGATGTAGGTGTTCCACAGGGTAGCCAGCAGCATCCTG
CGATGCAGATCCGGAACATAATGGTGCAGGGCGCTGACTTCCGCGTTTCCAGACTTTACGAAACACGGAA
ACCGAAGACCATTCATGTTGTTGCTCAGGTCGCAGACGTTTTGCAGCAGCAGTCGCTTCACGTTCGCTCG
CGTATCGGTGATTCATTCTGCTAACCAGTAAGGCAACCCCGCCAGCCTAGCCGGGTCCTCAACGACAGGA
GCACGATCATGCGCACCCGTGGGGCCGCCATGCCGGCGATAATGGCCTGCTTCTCGCCGAAACGTTTGGT
GGCGGGACCAGTGACGAAGGCTTGAGCGAGGGCGTGCAAGATTCCGAATACCGCAAGCGACAGGCCGATC
ATCGTCGCGCTCCAGCGAAAGCGGTCCTCGCCGAAAATGACCCAGAGCGCTGCCGGCACCTGTCCTACGA
GTTGCATGATAAAGAAGACAGTCATAAGTGCGGCGACGATAGTCATGCCCCGCGCCCACCGGAAGGAGCT
GACTGGGTTGAAGGCTCTCAAGGGCATCGGTCGAGATCCCGGTGCCTAATGAGTGAGCTAACTTACATTA
ATTGCGTTGCGCTCACTGCCCGCTTTCCAGTCGGGAAACCTGTCGTGCCAGCTGCATTAATGAATCGGCC
AACGCGCGGGGAGAGGCGGTTTGCGTATTGGGCGCCAGGGTGGTTTTTCTTTTCACCAGTGAGACGGGCA
ACAGCTGATTGCCCTTCACCGCCTGGCCCTGAGAGAGTTGCAGCAAGCGGTCCACGCTGGTTTGCCCCAG
CAGGCGAAAATCCTGTTTGATGGTGGTTAACGGCGGGATATAACATGAGCTGTCTTCGGTATCGTCGTAT
CCCACTACCGAGATATCCGCACCAACGCGCAGCCCGGACTCGGTAATGGCGCGCATTGCGCCCAGCGCCA
TCTGATCGTTGGCAACCAGCATCGCAGTGGGAACGATGCCCTCATTCAGCATTTGCATGGTTTGTTGAAA
ACCGGACATGGCACTCCAGTCGCCTTCCCGTTCCGCTATCGGCTGAATTTGATTGCGAGTGAGATATTTA
TGCCAGCCAGCCAGACGCAGACGCGCCGAGACAGAACTTAATGGGCCCGCTAACAGCGCGATTTGCTGGT
GACCCAATGCGACCAGATGCTCCACGCCCAGTCGCGTACCGTCTTCATGGGAGAAAATAATACTGTTGAT
GGGTGTCTGGTCAGAGACATCAAGAAATAACGCCGGAACATTAGTGCAGGCAGCTTCCACAGCAATGGCA
TCCTGGTCATCCAGCGGATAGTTAATGATCAGCCCACTGACGCGTTGCGCGAGAAGATTGTGCACCGCCG
CTTTACAGGCTTCGACGCCGCTTCGTTCTACCATCGACACCACCACGCTGGCACCCAGTTGATCGGCGCG
AGATTTAATCGCCGCGACAATTTGCGACGGCGCGTGCAGGGCCAGACTGGAGGTGGCAACGCCAATCAGC
AACGACTGTTTGCCCGCCAGTTGTTGTGCCACGCGGTTGGGAATGTAATTCAGCTCCGCCATCGCCGCTT
CCACTTTTTCCCGCGTTTTCGCAGAAACGTGGCTGGCCTGGTTCACCACGCGGGAAACGGTCTGATAAGA
GACACCGGCATACTCTGCGACATCGTATAACGTTACTGGTTTCACATTCACCACCCTGAATTGACTCTCT
TCCGGGCGCTATCATGCCATACCGCGAAAGGTTTTGCGCCATTCGATGGTGTCCGGGATCTCGACGCTCT
CCCTTATGCGACTCCTGCATTAGGAAGCAGCCCAGTAGTAGGTTGAGGCCGTTGAGCACCGCCGCCGCAA
GGAATGGTGCATGCAAGGAGATGGCGCCCAACAGTCCCCCGGCCACGGGGCCTGCCACCATACCCACGCC
GAAACAAGCGCTCATGAGCCCGAAGTGGCGAGCCCGATCTTCCCCATCGGTGATGTCGGCGATATAGGCG
CCAGCAACCGCACCTGTGGCGCCGGTGATGCCGGCCACGATGCGTCCGGCGTAGAGGATCGAGATCGATC
TCGATCCCGCGAAATTAATACGACTCACTATAGGGGAATTGTGAGCGGATAACAATTCCCCTCTAGAAAT
AAT
Features (pLannotate 1.2.2; 18 found; start..end, strand, type, name):
      1..23      +  RBS            RBS: efficient ribosome binding site from bacteriophage T7 gene 10 (Olins and Rangwala, 1989)
     64..153     +  CDS            EGR1 (fragment): EGR1_SERCA - Also known as ZENK From Serinus canaria (Island canary) (Fringilla canaria).
    304..353     +  CDS            SET1 (fragment): solubility-enhancement tag derived from T7 phage gene 10B
    361..408     +  terminator     T7 terminator: transcription terminator for bacteriophage T7 RNA polymerase
    445..873     +  rep_origin     f1 ori (sequence partly withheld): f1 bacteriophage origin of replication; arrow indicates direction of (+) strand synthesis
    926..1030    +  promoter       AmpR promoter: bla
   1031..1891    +  CDS            AmpR: β-lactamase; bla; confers resistance to ampicillin, carbenicillin, and related antibiotics
   2062..2650    +  rep_origin     ori: high-copy-number ColE1/pMB1/pBR322/pUC origin of replication
   2836..2975    -  misc_feature   bom: basis of mobility region from pBR322
   3077..3268    -  CDS            rop: Rop protein, which maintains plasmids at low copy number; rop
   3285..3665    +  CDS            YPB1_ECOLX: Protein predicted: Swiss-Prot protein existence level 4. From Escherichia coli.
   3737..4028    -  CDS            TcR (fragment): tetracycline efflux protein; tet; confers resistance to tetracycline
   4043..4064    -  protein_bind   CAP binding site: CAP binding activates transcription in the presence of cAMP. E. coli catabolite activator protein
   4077..5159    -  CDS            lacI: lac repressor; lacI; The lac repressor binds to the lac operator to inhibit transcription in E. coli. This inhibition can be relieved by adding lactose or isopropyl-β-D-thiogalactopyranoside (IPTG).
   5160..5237    -  promoter       lacI promoter: lacI
   5245..5524    -  CDS            TcR (fragment): tetracycline efflux protein; tet; confers resistance to tetracycline
   5550..5568    +  promoter       T7 promoter: promoter for bacteriophage T7 RNA polymerase
   5569..5593    +  protein_bind   lac operator: The lac repressor binds to the lac operator to inhibit transcription in E. coli. This inhibition can be relieved by adding lactose or isopropyl-β-D-thiogalactopyranoside (IPTG). lac repressor encoded by lacI
