[The description below was written by a language model from this plasmid's Addgene catalogue record and pLannotate feature annotations shown in this document.]
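Description:
pZF-BBB is a pET-21a-based bacterial expression plasmid of about 5.6 kb that carries the coding sequence for ZF-BBB, a small synthetic zinc-finger transcription factor (insert of roughly 270 bp, introduced by ligation-independent cloning). The record classifies it as a vector for cell-free transcription–translation. It is maintained in standard E. coli cloning strains under ampicillin selection, conferred by the β-lactamase gene and its own promoter. Replication relies on a ColE1/pBR322-type origin. The catalogue lists the plasmid as high copy, although the feature table also shows the pBR322 bom region and the rop gene, which normally moderates copy number. An f1 origin is present for single-stranded DNA production. Short tetracycline-resistance gene fragments are non-functional backbone remnants.

The expression cassette follows the usual pET arrangement: a T7 promoter directly followed by a lac operator, the efficient T7 gene 10 ribosome binding site, the zinc-finger open reading frame, and a T7 terminator. A backbone-encoded lacI gene with its own promoter supplies lac repressor, so transcription depends on T7 RNA polymerase and can be held off by repressor in cells. Automated annotation recognises part of the insert as an EGR1 (Zif268-like) fragment, which suggests a zinc-finger scaffold of that family, though the record does not give the design details or the DNA target of ZF-BBB. A short fragment annotated as a T7 gene 10B-derived solubility tag lies just upstream of the terminator; whether it is translated as part of the protein is not stated. The construct serves as a template for producing the synthetic DNA-binding factor, used as a regulatory component in engineered cell-free gene networks.
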