Addgene plasmid #127470: pZF-BBB
Purpose: coding sequence for synthetic zinc finger ZF-BBB
Depositing lab: Sebastian Maerkl. Depositing organization: Swiss Federal Institute of Technology (EPFL). Publication: Cell-free gene-regulatory network engineering with synthetic transcription factors. Swank Z, Laohakunakorn N, Maerkl SJ. Proc Natl Acad Sci U S A. 2019 Mar 26;116(13):5892-5901. doi: 10.1073/pnas.1816591116. Epub 2019 Mar 8. PubMed 30850530.
Backbone
  Vector backbone: pET-21a
  Backbone size w/o insert (bp): 5344
  Total vector size (bp): 5607
  Vector type: cell-free transcription–translation
Growth in bacteria
  Bacterial resistance: Ampicillin, 100 μg/mL
  Growth temperature: 37°C
  Growth strain: DH5alpha
  Copy number: High Copy
Gene/Insert
  Gene/Insert name: ZF-BBB synthetic transcription factor
  Insert size (bp): 267
  Promoter: T7
  Cloning method: Ligation Independent Cloning
  Sequencing primers: 5′ ATGCGTCCGGCGTAG; 3′ AACCCCTCAAGACCCG
Terms and licenses: Academic/Nonprofit Terms; Industry Terms: Not Available to Industry
Depositor comments: Integrating Gene Synthesis and Microfluidic Protein Analysis for Rapid Protein Engineering. NAR. 2016 April; 44(7): e68. doi:10.1093/nar/gkv1497.
How to cite: pZF-BBB was a gift from Sebastian Maerkl (Addgene plasmid # 127470 ; http://n2t.net/addgene:127470 ; RRID:Addgene_127470)
